Addgene plasmid #155336: pROF441
Purpose: Binary vector for expression of a gRNA targeting AtAP1 promoter
Depositing lab: Matias Zurbriggen. Depositing organization: Heinrich-Heine-Universitaet Duesseldorf. Publication: Optogenetic control of gene expression in plants in the presence of ambient white light. Ochoa-Fernandez R, Abel NB, Wieland FG, Schlegel J, Koch LA, Miller JB, Engesser R, Giuriani G, Brandl SM, Timmer J, Weber W, Ott T, Simon R, Zurbriggen MD. Nat Methods. 2020 Jul;17(7):717-725. doi: 10.1038/s41592-020-0868-y. Epub 2020 Jun 29. PubMed 32601426.
Backbone
  Vector backbone: pDGB1alpha2
  Vector type: Plant Expression, CRISPR, Synthetic Biology
Growth in bacteria
  Bacterial resistance: Kanamycin, 50 μg/mL
  Growth temperature: 37°C
  Growth strain: DH5alpha
  Copy number: High Copy
Gene/Insert
  Gene/Insert name: LB_PAtU6-26-gRNA(PAtAP1)-sgRNA_RB
  gRNA/shRNA sequence: A. thaliana APETALA1 promoter (PAtAP1)
  Species: Synthetic
  Cloning method: Restriction Enzyme; 5′ cloning site BsaI (destroyed during cloning); 3′ cloning site BsaI (destroyed during cloning)
  Sequencing primers: 5′ caacctctcgggcttctgga; 3′ pBR322ori-F
Terms and licenses: Academic/Nonprofit Terms; Industry Terms: Not Available to Industry
How to cite: pROF441 was a gift from Matias Zurbriggen (Addgene plasmid # 155336 ; http://n2t.net/addgene:155336 ; RRID:Addgene_155336)
