[The description below was written by a language model from this plasmid's Addgene catalogue record and pLannotate feature annotations shown in this document.]
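Description:
pROF441 is a small binary plant vector (about 3.1 kb in the sequenced record) built on the GoldenBraid-type pDGB1alpha2 backbone and used to deliver a single guide RNA expression unit to plants. It is propagated in E. coli as a high-copy plasmid through a ColE1/pUC-type origin and selected with kanamycin via the aph(3')-Ia (KanR) gene. A pSa origin is also present, the replication element that pGreen-style binary backbones rely on for maintenance in Agrobacterium. A short Tn903 transposase-related fragment next to the KanR region appears to be a remnant of the resistance cassette's source rather than a functional part.

The payload sits between nopaline-type left and right T-DNA border repeats, which define the segment transferred into plant cells by Agrobacterium. It consists of the Arabidopsis U6-26 RNA polymerase III promoter (only a short consensus stretch is picked up by the annotation) driving a spacer directed against the A. thaliana APETALA1 promoter, fused to the Streptococcus pyogenes Cas9 gRNA scaffold. A short attB2-like fragment lies just downstream of the scaffold. The cassette was assembled through BsaI sites that were destroyed during cloning, consistent with Golden Gate-style modular assembly. No Cas9 or dCas9 coding sequence and no plant selectable marker are annotated within the T-DNA, so the guide must be paired with a Cas9-derived protein supplied from another construct. The associated work concerns optogenetic control of gene expression in plants, which suggests the guide is meant to recruit a regulator to the AP1 promoter, although the record itself only states that it expresses this gRNA.
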