Features (pLannotate 1.2.2; 9 found; start..end, strand, type, name):
      1..23      +  misc_feature   LB T-DNA repeat: left border repeat from nopaline C58 T-DNA (truncated)
    361..377     +  promoter       AtU6 promoter (fragment): consensus promoter from the three Arabidopsis U6 snRNA genes (Waibel and Filipowicz, 1990; Nekrasov et al., 2013)
    453..528     +  misc_RNA       gRNA scaffold: guide RNA scaffold for the Streptococcus pyogenes CRISPR/Cas9 system
    540..561     -  protein_bind   attB2 (fragment): mutant version of attB; recombination site for the Gateway® BP reaction BP Clonase™
    586..610     +  misc_feature   RB T-DNA repeat: right border repeat from nopaline C58 T-DNA
    701..1289    -  rep_origin     ori: high-copy-number ColE1/pMB1/pBR322/pUC origin of replication
   1460..2275    -  CDS            KanR: aminoglycoside phosphotransferase; aph(3')-Ia; confers resistance to kanamycin in bacteria or G418 (Geneticin®) in eukaryotes
   2460..2561    +  CDS            TRA2_ECOLX (fragment): Protein predicted: Swiss-Prot protein existence level 4. Required for transposition of transposon Tn903. From Escherichia coli.
   2566..3001    +  rep_origin     pSa ori: origin of replication from bacterial plasmid pSa
>Addgene plasmid #155336 | pROF441 | addgene full sequence | sequence record 311141 | Addgene NGS Result
TGGCAGGATATATTGTGGTGTAACAAGCTTCGTCTCAGTCAGGAGCTTTTTTTCTTCTTCTTCGTTCATA
CAGTTTTTTTTTGTTTATCAGCTTACATTTTCTTGAACCGTAGCTTTCGTTTTCTTCTTTTTAACTTTCC
ATTCGGAGTTTTTGTATCTTGTTTCATAGTTTGTCCCAGGATTAGAATGATTAGGCATCGAACCTTCAAG
AATTTGATTGAATAAAACATCTTCATTCTTAAGATATGAAGATAATCTTCAAAAGGCCCCTGGGAATCTG
AAAGAAGAGAAGCAGGCCCATTTATATGGGAAAGAACAATAGTATTTCTTATATAGGCCCATTTAAGTTG
AAAACAATCTTCAAAAGTCCCACATCGCTTAGATAAGAAAACGAAGCTGAGTTTATATACAGCTAGAGTC
GAAGTAGTGATTGTATATCTCGTACTAATGTCGTTTTAGAGCTAGAAATAGCAAGTTAAAATAAGGCTAG
TCCGTTATCAACTTGAAAAAGTGGCACCGAGTCGGTGCTTTTTTTCTAGACCCAGCTTTCTTGTACAAAG
TTGGCATTACGCTTGAGACGAAGCTTGACAGGATATATTGGCGGGTAAACTAAGTCGCTGTATGTGTTTG
TTTGAGATCTCATGTGAGCAAAAGGCCAGCAAAAGGCCAGGAACCGTAAAAAGGCCGCGTTGCTGGCGTT
TTTCCATAGGCTCCGCCCCCCTGACGAGCATCACAAAAATCGACGCTCAAGTCAGAGGTGGCGAAACCCG
ACAGGACTATAAAGATACCAGGCGTTTCCCCCTGGAAGCTCCCTCGTGCGCTCTCCTGTTCCGACCCTGC
CGCTTACCGGATACCTGTCCGCCTTTCTCCCTTCGGGAAGCGTGGCGCTTTCTCATAGCTCACGCTGTAG
GTATCTCAGTTCGGTGTAGGTCGTTCGCTCCAAGCTGGGCTGTGTGCACGAACCCCCCGTTCAGCCCGAC
CGCTGCGCCTTATCCGGTAACTATCGTCTTTAGTCCAACCCGGTAAGACACGACTTATCGCCACTGGCAG
CAGCCACTGGTAACAGGATTAGCAGAGCGAGGTATGTAGGCGGTGCTACAGAGTTCTTGAAGTGGTGGCC
TAACTACGGCTACACTAGAAGAACAGTATTTGGTATCTGCGCTCTGCTGAAGCCAGTTACCTTCGGAAGA
AGAGTTGGTAGCTCTTGATCCGGCAAACAAACCACCGCTGGTAGCGGTGGTTTTTTTGTTTGCAAGCAGC
AGATTACGCGCAGAAAAAAAGGATCTCAAGAAGATCCTTTGATCTTTTCTACGGGGTCTGACGCTCAGTG
GAACGAAAACTCACGTTAAGGGATTTTGGTCATGAGATTATCAAAAAGGATCTTCACCTAGATCCTTTTA
AATTAAAAATGAAGTTTTAAATCAATCTAAAGTATATATGTGTAACATTGGTCTAGTGATTAGAAAAACT
CATCGAGCATCAAATGAAACTGCAATTTATTCATATCAGGATTATCAATACCATATTTTTGAAAAAGCCG
TTTCTGTAATGAAGGAGAAAACTCACCGAGGCAGTTCCATAGGATGGCAAGATCCTGGTATCGGTCTGCG
ATTCCGACTCGTCCAACATCAATACAACCTATTAATTTCCCCTCGTCAAAAATAAGGTTATCAAGTGAGA
AATCACCATGAGTGACGACTGAATCCGGTGAGAATGGCAAAAGTTTATGCATTTCTTTCCAGACTTGTTC
AACAGGCCAGCCATTACGCTCGTCATCAAAATCACTCGCATCAACCAAACCGTTATTCATTCGTGATTGC
GCCTGAGCGAGTCGAAATACGCGATCGCTGTTAAAAGGACAATTACAAACAGGAATCGAATGCAACCGGC
GCAGGAACACTGCCAGCGCATCAACAATATTTTCACCTGAATCAGGATATTCTTCTAATACCTGGAATGC
TGTTTTCCCTGGGATCGCAGTGGTGAGTAACCATGCATCATCAGGAGTACGGATAAAATGCTTGATGGTC
GGAAGAGGCATAAATTCCGTCAGCCAGTTTAGTCTGACCATCTCATCTGTAACATCATTGGCAACGCTAC
CTTTGCCATGTTTCAGAAACAACTCTGGCGCATCGGGCTTCCCATACAATCGGTAGATTGTCGCACCTGA
TTGCCCGACATTATCGCGAGCCCATTTATACCCATATAAATCAGCATCCATGTTGGAATTTAATCGCGGC
CTTGAGCAAGACGTTTCCCGTTGAATATGGCTCATAACACCCCTTGTATTACTGTTTATGTAAGCAGACA
GTTTTATTGTTCATGATGATATATTTTTATCTTGTGCAATGTAACATCAGAGATTTTGAGACACAACGTG
GCTTTGTTGAATAAATCGAACTTTTGCTGAGTTGAAGGATCAGATCACGCATCTTCCCGACAACGCAGAC
CGTTCCGTGGCAAAGCAAAAGTTCAAAATCACCAACTGGTCCACCTACAACAAAGCTCTCATCAACCGTG
GCTCCCTCACTTTCTGGCTGGATGATGGGGCGATTCAGGCGATCCCCATCCAACAGCCCGCCGTCGAGCG
GGCTTTTTTATCCCCGGAAGCCTGTGGATAGAGGGTAGTTATCCACGTGAAACCGCTAATGCCCCGCAAA
GCCTTGATTCACGGGGCTTTCCGGCCCGCTCCAAAAACTATCCACGTGAAATCGCTAATCAGGGTACGTG
AAATCGCTAATCGGAGTACGTGAAATCGCTAATAAGGTCACGTGAAATCGCTAATCAAAAAGGCACGTGA
GAACGCTAATAGCCCTTTCAGATCAACAGCTTGCAAACACCCCTCGCTCCGGCAAGTAGTTACAGCAAGT
AGTATGTTCAATTAGCTTTTCAATTATGAATATATATATCAATTATTGGTCGCCCTTGGCTTGTGGACAA
TGCGCTACGCGCACCGGCTCCGCCCGTGGACAACCGCAAGCGGTTGCCCACCGTCGAGCGCCTTTGCCCA
CAACCCGGCGGCCGGCCGCAACAGATCGTTTTATAAATTTTTTTTTTTGAAAAAGAAAAAGCCCGAAAGG
CGGCAACCTCTCGGGCTTCTGGATTTCCGATCCCCGGAATTAGATCT
